>Addgene plasmid #224023 | AiP13029 - pAAV-AiE0462m_3xC1-minBG-SYFP2-WPRE3-BGHpA (Alias: CN3029) | addgene full sequence | sequence record 450592 | Addgene NGS Result
CCTGCAGGCAGCTGCGCGCTCGCTCGCTCACTGAGGCCGCCCGGGCGTCGGGCGACCTTTGGTCGCCCGG
CCTCAGTGAGCGAGCGAGCGCGCAGAGAGGGAGTGGCCAACTCCATCACTAGGGGTTCCTGCGGCCGCAC
GCGTGCTCACCAATGGTGCTGTAGACATTATCAGTTGCAAGAAGTGTTTTAATTTCAGAGAAATTAAAAT
ATGCAAAATATGTGTCTCTGAATCAACAAAACATGGTGCCTCAGGTTTCCGTATCTGTGTGGGCCTGTTT
TTAGGTTTTCTGTTCTATCTATTCCTGGGCTTCCACCACACTGTGTTAATGAGGATAACGCTCACCAATG
GTGCTGTAGACATTATCAGTTGCAAGAAGTGTTTTAATTTCAGAGAAATTAAAATATGCAAAATATGTGT
CTCTGAATCAACAAAACATGGTGCCTCAGGTTTCCGTATCTGTGTGGGCCTGTTTTTAGGTTTTCTGTTC
TATCTATTCCTGGGCTTCCACCACACTGTGTTAATGAGGATAACGCTCACCAATGGTGCTGTAGACATTA
TCAGTTGCAAGAAGTGTTTTAATTTCAGAGAAATTAAAATATGCAAAATATGTGTCTCTGAATCAACAAA
ACATGGTGCCTCAGGTTTCCGTATCTGTGTGGGCCTGTTTTTAGGTTTTCTGTTCTATCTATTCCTGGGC
TTCCACCACACTGTGTTAATGAGGATAACGAGCTCGGGCTGGGCATAAAAGTCAGGGCAGAGCCATCTAT
TGCTTACATTTGCTTCTGGGATCCAGATCTTTCGAAGCTAGCGCTACCGGTCGCCACCATGGTGAGCAAG
GGCGAGGAGCTGTTCACCGGGGTGGTGCCCATCCTGGTCGAGCTGGACGGCGACGTAAACGGCCACAAGT
TCAGCGTGTCCGGCGAGGGCGAGGGCGATGCCACCTACGGCAAGCTGACCCTGAAGCTGATCTGCACCAC
CGGCAAGCTGCCCGTGCCCTGGCCCACCCTCGTGACCACCCTGGGCTACGGCGTGCAGTGCTTCGCCCGC
TACCCCGACCACATGAAGCAGCACGACTTCTTCAAGTCCGCCATGCCCGAAGGCTACGTCCAGGAGCGCA
CCATCTTCTTCAAGGACGACGGCAACTACAAGACCCGCGCCGAGGTGAAGTTCGAGGGCGACACCCTGGT
GAACCGCATCGAGCTGAAGGGCATCGACTTCAAGGAGGACGGCAACATCCTGGGGCACAAGCTGGAGTAC
AACTACAACAGCCACAACGTCTATATCACCGCCGACAAGCAGAAGAACGGCATCAAGGCCAACTTCAAGA
TCCGCCACAACATCGAGGACGGCGGCGTGCAGCTCGCCGACCACTACCAGCAGAACACCCCCATCGGCGA
CGGCCCCGTGCTGCTGCCCGACAACCACTACCTGAGCTACCAGTCCAAGCTGAGCAAAGACCCCAACGAG
AAGCGCGATCACATGGTCCTGCTGGAGTTCGTGACCGCCGCCGGGATCACTCTCGGCATGGACGAGCTGT
ACAAGTAAGTCGACGGCGCGCCGCGGCCGCGAATTCGATATCATAATCAACCTCTGGATTACAAAATTTG
TGAAAGATTGACTGGTATTCTTAACTATGTTGCTCCTTTTACGCTATGTGGATACGCTGCTTTAATGCCT
TTGTATCATGCTATTGCTTCCCGTATGGCTTTCATTTTCTCCTCCTTGTATAAATCCTGGTTAGTTCTTG
CCACGGCGGAACTCATCGCCGCCTGCCTTGCCCGCTGCTGGACAGGGGCTCGGCTGTTGGGCACTGACAA
TTCCGTGGCTCGAGAGATCTTCGACTGTGCCTTCTAGTTGCCAGCCATCTGTTGTTTGCCCCTCCCCCGT
GCCTTCCTTGACCCTGGAAGGTGCCACTCCCACTGTCCTTTCCTAATAAAATGAGGAAATTGCATCGCAT
TGTCTGAGTAGGTGTCATTCTATTCTGGGGGGTGGGGTGGGGCAGGACAGCAAGGGGGAGGATTGGGAAG
ACAATAGCAGGCATGAGATCTCACGTGCGGACCGAGCGGCCGCAGGAACCCCTAGTGATGGAGTTGGCCA
CTCCCTCTCTGCGCGCTCGCTCGCTCACTGAGGCCGGGCGACCAAAGGTCGCCCGACGCCCGGGCTTTGC
CCGGGCGGCCTCAGTGAGCGAGCGAGCGCGCAGCTGCCTGCAGGGGCGCCTGATGCGGTATTTTCTCCTT
ACGCATCTGTGCGGTATTTCACACCGCATA
[95 nt withheld, positions 2271-2365]
T
[46 nt withheld, positions 2367-2412]
C
[141 nt withheld, positions 2414-2554]
CCTTTGACGTTGGAGTCCACGTTCTTT
[37 nt withheld, positions 2582-2618]
ACTCTATCTCGGGCTATTCTTTTGATTTATAAGGGATTTTGCCGATTTCGGTCTATTGGTTAAAAAATGA
GCTGATTTAACAAAAATTTAACGCGAATTTTAACAAAATATTAACGTTTACAATTTTATGGTGCACTCTC
AGTACAATCTGCTCTGATGCCGCATAGTTAAGCCAGCCCCGACACCCGCCAACACCCGCTGACGCGCCCT
GACGGGCTTGTCTGCTCCCGGCATCCGCTTACAGACAAGCTGTGACCGTCTCCGGGAGCTGCATGTGTCA
GAGGTTTTCACCGTCATCACCGAAACGCGCGAGACGAAAGGGCCTCGTGATACGCCTATTTTTATAGGTT
AATGTCATGATAATAATGGTTTCTTAGACGTCAGGTGGCACTTTTCGGGGAAATGTGCGCGGAACCCCTA
TTTGTTTATTTTTCTAAATACATTCAAATATGTATCCGCTCATGAGACAATAACCCTGATAAATGCTTCA
ATAATATTGAAAAAGGAAGAGTATGAGTATTCAACATTTCCGTGTCGCCCTTATTCCCTTTTTTGCGGCA
TTTTGCCTTCCTGTTTTTGCTCACCCAGAAACGCTGGTGAAAGTAAAAGATGCTGAAGATCAGTTGGGTG
CACGAGTGGGTTACATCGAACTGGATCTCAACAGCGGTAAGATCCTTGAGAGTTTTCGCCCCGAAGAACG
TTTTCCAATGATGAGCACTTTTAAAGTTCTGCTATGTGGCGCGGTATTATCCCGTATTGACGCCGGGCAA
GAGCAACTCGGTCGCCGCATACACTATTCTCAGAATGACTTGGTTGAGTACTCACCAGTCACAGAAAAGC
ATCTTACGGATGGCATGACAGTAAGAGAATTATGCAGTGCTGCCATAACCATGAGTGATAACACTGCGGC
CAACTTACTTCTGACAACGATCGGAGGACCGAAGGAGCTAACCGCTTTTTTGCACAACATGGGGGATCAT
GTAACTCGCCTTGATCGTTGGGAACCGGAGCTGAATGAAGCCATACCAAACGACGAGCGTGACACCACGA
TGCCTGTAGCAATGGCAACAACGTTGCGCAAACTATTAACTGGCGAACTACTTACTCTAGCTTCCCGGCA
ACAATTAATAGACTGGATGGAGGCGGATAAAGTTGCAGGACCACTTCTGCGCTCGGCCCTTCCGGCTGGC
TGGTTTATTGCTGATAAATCTGGAGCCGGTGAGCGTGGGTCTCGCGGTATCATTGCAGCACTGGGGCCAG
ATGGTAAGCCCTCCCGTATCGTAGTTATCTACACGACGGGGAGTCAGGCAACTATGGATGAACGAAATAG
ACAGATCGCTGAGATAGGTGCCTCACTGATTAAGCATTGGTAACTGTCAGACCAAGTTTACTCATATATA
CTTTAGATTGATTTAAAACTTCATTTTTAATTTAAAAGGATCTAGGTGAAGATCCTTTTTGATAATCTCA
TGACCAAAATCCCTTAACGTGAGTTTTCGTTCCACTGAGCGTCAGACCCCGTAGAAAAGATCAAAGGATC
TTCTTGAGATCCTTTTTTTCTGCGCGTAATCTGCTGCTTGCAAACAAAAAAACCACCGCTACCAGCGGTG
GTTTGTTTGCCGGATCAAGAGCTACCAACTCTTTTTCCGAAGGTAACTGGCTTCAGCAGAGCGCAGATAC
CAAATACTGTTCTTCTAGTGTAGCCGTAGTTAGGCCACCACTTCAAGAACTCTGTAGCACCGCCTACATA
CCTCGCTCTGCTAATCCTGTTACCAGTGGCTGCTGCCAGTGGCGATAAGTCGTGTCTTACCGGGTTGGAC
TCAAGACGATAGTTACCGGATAAGGCGCAGCGGTCGGGCTGAACGGGGGGTTCGTGCACACAGCCCAGCT
TGGAGCGAACGACCTACACCGAACTGAGATACCTACAGCGTGAGCTATGAGAAAGCGCCACGCTTCCCGA
AGGGAGAAAGGCGGACAGGTATCCGGTAAGCGGCAGGGTCGGAACAGGAGAGCGCACGAGGGAGCTTCCA
GGGGGAAACGCCTGGTATCTTTATAGTCCTGTCGGGTTTCGCCACCTCTGACTTGAGCGTCGATTTTTGT
GATGCTCGTCAGGGGGGCGGAGCCTATGGAAAAACGCCAGCAACGCGGCCTTTTTACGGTTCCTGGCCTT
TTGCTGGCCTTTTGCTCACATGT
Features (pLannotate 1.2.2; 14 found; start..end, strand, type, name):
     12..39      +  repeat_region  AAV2 ITR (fragment): inverted terminal repeat of adeno-associated virus serotype 2 inverted
     68..95      +  repeat_region  AAV2 ITR (fragment): inverted terminal repeat of adeno-associated virus serotype 2 inverted
    829..1545    +  CDS            SYFP2: SYFP2 is a basic (constitutively fluorescent) yellow fluorescent protein published in 2006, derived from Aequorea victoria. It is reported to be a very rapidly-maturing monomer with moderate acid sensitivity.
   1585..1742    +  misc_feature   WPRE (fragment): woodchuck hepatitis virus posttranscriptional regulatory element
   1748..1828    +  misc_feature   WPRE (fragment): woodchuck hepatitis virus posttranscriptional regulatory element
   1845..1956    +  polyA_signal   bGH poly(A) signal: bovine growth hormone polyadenylation signal
   2074..2214    +  repeat_region  AAV2 ITR: inverted terminal repeat of adeno-associated virus serotype 2 inverted
   2219..2270    -  misc_feature   bom (fragment): basis of mobility region from pBR322
   2289..2744    +  rep_origin     f1 ori (sequence partly withheld): f1 bacteriophage origin of replication; arrow indicates direction of (+) strand synthesis
   2745..2794    -  misc_feature   bom (fragment): basis of mobility region from pBR322
   2896..2931    -  CDS            rop (fragment): Rop protein, which maintains plasmids at low copy number; rop
   3026..3130    +  promoter       AmpR promoter: bla
   3131..3991    +  CDS            AmpR: β-lactamase; bla; confers resistance to ampicillin, carbenicillin, and related antibiotics
   4162..4750    +  rep_origin     ori: high-copy-number ColE1/pMB1/pBR322/pUC origin of replication
