[The description below was written by a language model from this plasmid's Addgene catalogue record and pLannotate feature annotations shown in this document.]
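Description:
AiP13029 - pAAV-AiE0462m_3xC1-minBG-SYFP2-WPRE3-BGHpA (alias CN3029) is an AAV transfer plasmid of about 4.8 kb, built on a pAAV backbone for packaging an enhancer-driven fluorescent reporter into recombinant adeno-associated virus. It is maintained in bacteria through a high-copy ColE1/pUC-type origin and selected with ampicillin via the β-lactamase gene and its own promoter. An f1 phage origin and short remnants of pBR322 bom and rop sequences are also present in the backbone. The expression cassette is flanked by AAV2 inverted terminal repeats, which provide the signals for genome replication and encapsidation. The annotation detects the downstream ITR in full but only two short fragments of the upstream one, a common outcome for these repeat-rich, structured elements in sequencing and automated annotation.

The payload is SYFP2, a rapidly maturing monomeric yellow fluorescent protein derived from Aequorea victoria. According to the record, its promoter is minBG, which on the usual reading of that name is a minimal beta-globin promoter with little activity of its own, so expression would depend on the adjacent enhancer. That enhancer is AiE0462m_3xC1, whose name suggests a triplicated core of the parent element. Neither the enhancer nor the minimal promoter is picked up in the feature table, although the unannotated stretch between the upstream ITR and the SYFP2 coding sequence is where they would lie. Downstream, two WPRE fragments correspond to the shortened WPRE3 element, which enhances transcript stability and expression while saving packaging space, followed by the bovine growth hormone polyadenylation signal. The stated purpose is AAV-mediated transgene expression in cortical layer 5 extratelencephalic (L5 ET) neurons, so the construct serves to label that population and to assess the enhancer's specificity.
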