Addgene plasmid #224023: AiP13029 - pAAV-AiE0462m_3xC1-minBG-SYFP2-WPRE3-BGHpA (Alias: CN3029)
Purpose: AiE0462m_3xC1 is an enhancer sequence, designed to drive AAV-mediated transgene expression incortical L5_ET neurons
Depositing lab: Allen Institute for Brain Science & Jonathan Ting. Depositing organization: Allen Institute. Publication: A suite of enhancer AAVs and transgenic mouse lines for genetic access to cortical cell types. Ben-Simon Y, Hooper M, Narayan S, Daigle TL, Dwivedi D, Way SW, Oster A, Stafford DA, Mich JK, Taormina MJ, Martinez RA, Opitz-Araya X, Roth JR, Alexander JR, Allen S, Amster A, Arbuckle J, Ayala A, Baker PM, Bakken TE, Barcelli T, Barta S, Bendrick J, Bertagnolli D, Bielstein C, Bishwakarma P, Bowlus J, Boyer G, Brouner K, Casian B, Casper T, Chakka AB, Chakrabarty R, Chance RK, Chavan S, Clark M, Colbert K, Collman F, Daniel S, Departee M, DiValentin P, Donadio N, Dotson N, Egdorf T, Fliss T, Gabitto M, Garcia J, Gary A, Gasperini M, Gloe J, Goldy J, Gore BB, Graybuck L, Greisman N, Haeseleer F, Halterman C, Haradon Z, Hastings SD, Helback O, Ho W, Hockemeyer D, Huang C, Huff S, Hunker A, Johansen N, Jones D, Juneau Z, Kalmbach B, Kannan M, Khem S, Kussick E, Kutsal R, Larsen R, Lee C, Lee AY, Leibly M, Lenz GH, Li S, Liang E, Lusk N, Madigan Z, Malloy J, Malone J, McCue R, Melchor J, Mollenkopf T, Moosman S, Morin E, Newman D, Ng L, Ngo K, Omstead V, Otto S, Oyama A, Pena N, Pham T, Phillips E, Pom CA, Potekhina L, Ransford S, Ray PL, Rette D, Reynoldson C, Rimorin C, Rocha D, Ruiz A, Sanchez REA, Sawyer L, Sedeno-Cortes A, Sevigny JP, Shapovalova N, Shepard N, Shulga L, Sigler AR, Siverts L, Soliman S, Somasundaram S, Staats B, Stewart K, Szelenyi E, Tieu M, Trader C, Tran A, van Velthoven CTJ, Walker M, Wang Y, Weed N, Wirthlin M, Wood T, Wynalda B, Yao Z, Zhou T, Ariza J, Dee N, Reding M, Ronellenfitch K, Mufti S, Sunkin SM, Smith KA, Esposito L, Waters J, Thyagarajan B, Yao S, Lein ES, Zeng H, Levi BP, Ngai J, Ting JT, Tasic B. Cell. 2025 May 16:S0092-8674(25)00513-6. doi: 10.1016/j.cell.2025.05.002. PubMed 40403729.
Backbone
  Vector backbone: pAAV
  Vector type: AAV
Growth in bacteria
  Bacterial resistance: Ampicillin, 100 μg/mL
  Growth temperature: 30°C
  Growth strain: NEB Stable
  Copy number: High Copy
Gene/Insert
  Gene/Insert name: SYFP2
  Species: Synthetic
  Mutation: NA
  Promoter: minBG
  Cloning method: Other
Terms and licenses: Academic/Nonprofit Terms; Industry Terms: Not Available to Industry
Depositor comments: Cloning Method: RE Cloning
How to cite: AiP13029 - pAAV-AiE0462m_3xC1-minBG-SYFP2-WPRE3-BGHpA (Alias: CN3029) was a gift from Allen Institute for Brain Science & Jonathan Ting (Addgene plasmid # 224023 ; http://n2t.net/addgene:224023 ; RRID:Addgene_224023)
